>Addgene plasmid #111600 | plexm-human LRRC33 | addgene full sequence | sequence record 211615 | Addgene NGS Result
CCACCTGGGTCGACATTGATTATTGACTAGTTATTAATAGTAATCAATTACGGGGTCATTAGTTCATAGC
CCATATATGGAGTTCCGCGTTACATAACTTACGGTAAATGGCCCGCCTGGCTGACCGCCCAACGACCCCC
GCCCATTGACGTCAATAATGACGTATGTTCCCATAGTAACGCCAATAGGGACTTTCCATTGACGTCAATG
GGTGGAGTATTTACGGTAAACTGCCCACTTGGCAGTACATCAAGTGTATCATATGCCAAGTACGCCCCCT
ATTGACGTCAATGACGGTAAATGGCCCGCCTGGCATTATGCCCAGTACATGACCTTATGGGACTTTCCTA
CTTGGCAGTACATCTACGTATTAGTCATCGCTATTACCATGGTCGAGGTGAGCCCCACGTTCTGCTTCAC
TCTCCCCATCTCCCCCCCCTCCCCACCCCCAATTTTGTATTTATTTATTTTTTAATTATTTTGTGCAGCG
ATGGGGGCGGGGGGGGGGGGGGGGCGCGCGCCAGGCGGGGCGGGGCGGGGCGAGGGGCGGGGCGGGGCGA
GGCGGAGAGGTGCGGCGGCAGCCAATCAGAGCGGCGCGCTCCGAAAGTTTCCTTTTATGGCGAGGCGGCG
GCGGCGGCGGCCCTATAAAAAGCGAAGCGCGCGGCGGGCGGGAGTCGCTGCGCGCTGCCTTCGCCCCGTG
CCCCGCTCCGCCGCCGCCTCGCGCCGCCCGCCCCGGCTCTGACTGACCGCGTTACTCCCACAGGTGAGCG
GGCGGGACGGCCCTTCTCCTCCGGGCTGTAATTAGCGCTTGGTTTAATGACGGCTTGTTTCTTTTCTGTG
GCTGCGTGAAAGCCTTGAGGGGCTCCGGGAGGGCCCTTTGTGCGGGGGGAGCGGCTCGGGGGGTGCGTGC
GTGTGTGTGTGCGTGGGGAGCGCCGCGTGCGGCTCCGCGCTGCCCGGCGGCTGTGAGCGCTGCGGGCGCG
GCGCGGGGCTTTGTGCGCTCCGCAGTGTGCGCGAGGGGAGCGCGGCCGGGGGCGGTGCCCCGCGGTGCGG
GGGGGGCTGCGAGGGGAACAAAGGCTGCGTGCGGGGTGTGTGCGTGGGGGGGTGAGCAGGGGGTGTGGGC
GCGTCGGTCGGGCTGCAACCCCCCCTGCACCCCCCTCCCCGAGTTGCTGAGCACGGCCCGGCTTCGGGTG
CGGGGCTCCGTACGGGGCGTGGCGCGGGGCTCGCCGTGCCGGGCGGGGGGTGGCGGCAGGTGGGGGTGCC
GGGCGGGGCGGGGCCGCCTCGGGCCGGGGAGGGCTCGGGGGAGGGGCGCGGCGGCCCCCGGAGCGCCGGC
GGCTGTCGAGGCGCGGCGAGCCGCAGCCATTGCCTTTTATGGTAATCGTGCGAGAGGGCGCAGGGACTTC
CTTTGTCCCAAATCTGTGCGGAGCCGAAATCTGGGAGGCGCCGCCGCACCCCCTCTAGCGGGCGCGGGGC
GAAGCGGTGCGGCGCCGGCAGGAAGGAAATGGGCGGGGAGGGCCTTCGTGCGTCGCCGCGCCGCCGTCCC
CTTCTCCCTCTCCAGCCTCGGGGCTGTCCGCGGGGGGACGGCTGCCTTCGGGGGGGACGGGGCAGGGCGG
GGTTCGGCTTCTGGCGTGTGACCGGCGGCTCTAGAGCCTCTGCTAACCATGTTCATGCCTTCTTCTTTTT
CCTACAGCTCCTGGGCAACGTGCTGGTTATTGTGCTGTCTCATCATTTTGGCAAAGAATTGCGGCCGTCT
CAGGCCGAATTCGCCACCATGTGGTGGCGCCTGTGGTGGCTGCTGCTGCTGCTGCTGCTGCTGTGGCCCA
TGGTGTGGGCCGACTACAAGGACGACGACGACAAGCTCGACTGGAGGAACAGAAGCGGAACAGCCACAGC
AGCCTCCCAAGGAGTCTGCAAGTTGGTGGGTGGAGCCGCTGACTGCCGAGGGCAGAGCCTCGCTTCGGTG
CCCAGCAGCCTCCCGCCCCACGCCCGGATGCTCACCCTGGATGCCAACCCTCTCAAGACCCTGTGGAATC
ACTCCCTCCAGCCTTACCCTCTCCTGGAGAGCCTCAGCCTGCACAGCTGCCACCTGGAGCGCATCAGCCG
CGGCGCCTTCCAGGAGCAAGGTCACCTGCGCAGCCTGGTACTGGGGGACAACTGCCTCTCAGAGAACTAC
GAAGAGACGGCAGCCGCCCTCCACGCCCTGCCGGGCCTGCGGAGGCTGGACTTGTCAGGAAACGCCCTGA
CGGAGGACATGGCAGCGCTCATGCTCCAGAACCTCTCCTCGCTGCGGTCCGTGTCCCTGGCGGGGAACAC
CATCATGCGGCTGGACGACTCCGTCTTCGAGGGCCTGGAGCGTCTCCGGGAGCTGGATCTGCAGAGGAAC
TACATCTTCGAGATCGAGGGCGGCGCTTTCGACGGCCTGGCTGAGCTGAGGCACCTCAACCTGGCCTTCA
ACAACCTCCCCTGCATCGTGGACTTCGGGCTCACGCGGCTGCGGGTCCTCAACGTCAGCTACAACGTCCT
GGAGTGGTTCCTCGCGACCGGGGGAGAGGCTGCCTTCGAGCTGGAGACGCTGGACCTGTCTCACAACCAG
CTGCTGTTCTTCCCGCTGCTGCCCCAGTACAGCAAGTTGCGGACCCTCCTGCTGCGCGACAACAACATGG
GCTTCTACCGGGACCTGTACAACACCTCGTCGCCGAGGGAGATGGTGGCCCAGTTCCTCCTCGTGGACGG
CAACGTGACCAACATCACCACCGTCAGCCTCTGGGAAGAATTCTCCTCCAGCGACCTCGCAGATCTCCGC
TTCCTGGACATGAGCCAGAACCAGTTCCAGTACCTGCCAGACGGCTTCCTGAGGAAAATGCCTTCCCTCT
CCCACCTGAACCTCCACCAGAATTGCCTGATGACGCTTCACATTCGGGAGCACGAGCCCCCCGGAGCGCT
CACCGAGCTGGACCTGAGCCACAACCAGCTGTCGGAGCTGCACCTGGCTCCGGGGCTGGCCAGCTGCCTG
GGCAGCCTGCGCTTGTTCAACCTGAGCTCCAACCAGCTCCTGGGCGTCCCCCCTGGCCTCTTCGCCAATG
CTAGGAACATCACTACACTTGACATGAGCCACAATCAGATCTCACTTTGTCCCCTGCCAGCTGCCTCGGA
CCGGGTGGGCCCCCCTAGCTGTGTGGATTTCAGGAATATGGCATCTTTAAGGAGCCTGTCTCTGGAGGGC
TGTGGCCTGGGGGCATTGCCAGACTGCCCATTCCAAGGGACCTCCCTGACCTACTTAGACCTCTCAAGCA
ACTGGGGGGTTCTGAATGGGAGCCTCGCCCCACTCCAGGATGTTGCCCCCATGTTACAGGTCCTGTCTCT
CAGGAACATGGGCCTCCACTCCAGCTTTATGGCGTTGGACTTCTCTGGGTTTGGGAATCTCAGGGACTTA
GATCTGTCGGGGAATTGCTTGACCACCTTCCCAAGGTTTGGGGGCAGCCTGGCCCTGGAGACCCTGGATC
TCCGTAGAAACTCGCTCACAGCCCTTCCCCAGAAGGCTGTGTCTGAGCAGCTCTCGAGAGGTCTGCGGAC
CATCTACCTCAGTCAGAATCCATATGACTGCTGTGGGGTGGATGGCTGGGGGGCCCTGCAGCATGGGCAG
ACGGTGGCCGACTGGGCCATGGTCACCTGCAACCTCTCCTCCAAGATCATCCGCGTGACGGAGCTGCCCG
GAGGTGTGCCTCGGGACTGCAAGTGGGAGCGGCTGGACCTGGGCCTGCTCTACCTCGTGCTCATCCTCCC
CAGCTGCCTCACCCTGCTGGTGGCCTGCACTGTCATCGTCCTCACTTTTAAGAAGCCTCTGCTTCAGGTC
ATCAAGAGCCGCTGCCACTGGTCCTCCGTTTACTGACCTGGACCGGTTAAAGTCGAGACTAGTATCGCGA
TAATTCACTCCTCAGGTGCAGGCTGCCTATCAGAAGGTGGTGGCTGGTGTGGCCAATGCCCTGGCTCACA
AATACCACTGAGATCTTTTTCCCTCTGCCAAAAATTATGGGGACATCATGAAGCCCCTTGAGCATCTGAC
TTCTGGCTAATAAAGGAAATTTATTTTCATTGCAATAGTGTGTTGGAATTTTTTGTGTCTCTCACTCGGA
AGGACATATGGGAGGGCAAATCATTTAAAACATCAGAATGAGTATTTGGTTTAGAGTTTGGCAACATATG
CCCATATGCTGGCTGCCATGAACAAAGGTTGGCTATAAAGAGGTCATCAGTATATGAAACAGCCCCCTGC
TGTCCATTCCTTATTCCATAGAAAAGCCTTGACTTGAGGTTAGATTTTTTTTATATTTTGTTTTGTGTTA
TTTTTTTCTTTAACATCCCTAAAATTTTCCTTACATGTTTTACTAGCCAGATTTTTCCTCCTCTCCTGAC
TACTCCCAGTCATAGCTGTCCCTCTTCTCTTATGGAGATCCCTCGACCTGCAGCCCAAGCTTGGCGTAAT
CATGGTCATAGCTGTTTCCTGTGTGAAATTGTTATCCGCTCACAATTCCACACAACATACGAGCCGGAAG
CATAAAGTGTAAAGCCTGGGGTGCCTAATGAGTGAGCTAACTCACATTAATTGCGTTGCGCTCACTGCCC
GCTTTCCAGTCGGGAAACCTGTCGTGCCAGCGGATCGATCCGCTGCATTAATGAATCGGCCAACGCGCGG
GGAGAGGCGGTTTGCGTATTGGGCGCTCTTCCGCTTCCTCGCTCACTGACTCGCTGCGCTCGGTCGTTCG
GCTGCGGCGAGCGGTATCAGCTCACTCAAAGGCGGTAATACGGTTATCCACAGAATCAGGGGATAACGCA
GGAAAGAACATGTGAGCAAAAGGCCAGCAAAAGGCCAGGAACCGTAAAAAGGCCGCGTTGCTGGCGTTTT
TCCATAGGCTCCGCCCCCCTGACGAGCATCACAAAAATCGACGCTCAAGTCAGAGGTGGCGAAACCCGAC
AGGACTATAAAGATACCAGGCGTTTCCCCCTGGAAGCTCCCTCGTGCGCTCTCCTGTTCCGACCCTGCCG
CTTACCGGATACCTGTCCGCCTTTCTCCCTTCGGGAAGCGTGGCGCTTTCTCATAGCTCACGCTGTAGGT
ATCTCAGTTCGGTGTAGGTCGTTCGCTCCAAGCTGGGCTGTGTGCACGAACCCCCCGTTCAGCCCGACCG
CTGCGCCTTATCCGGTAACTATCGTCTTGAGTCCAACCCGGTAAGACACGACTTATCGCCACTGGCAGCA
GCCACTGGTAACAGGATTAGCAGAGCGAGGTATGTAGGCGGTGCTACAGAGTTCTTGAAGTGGTGGCCTA
ACTACGGCTACACTAGAAGAACAGTATTTGGTATCTGCGCTCTGCTGAAGCCAGTTACCTTCGGAAAAAG
AGTTGGTAGCTCTTGATCCGGCAAACAAACCACCGCTGGTAGCGGTGGTTTTTTTGTTTGCAAGCAGCAG
ATTACGCGCAGAAAAAAAGGATCTCAAGAAGATCCTTTGATCTTTTCTACGGGGTCTGACGCTCAGTGGA
ACGAAAACTCACGTTAAGGGATTTTGGTCATGAGATTATCAAAAAGGATCTTCACCTAGATCCTTTTAAA
TTAAAAATGAAGTTTTAAATCAATCTAAAGTATATATGAGTAAACTTGGTCTGACAGTTACCAATGCTTA
ATCAGTGAGGCACCTATCTCAGCGATCTGTCTATTTCGTTCATCCATAGTTGCCTGACTCCCCGTCGTGT
AGATAACTACGATACGGGAGGGCTTACCATCTGGCCCCAGTGCTGCAATGATACCGCGAGACCCACGCTC
ACCGGCTCCAGATTTATCAGCAATAAACCAGCCAGCCGGAAGGGCCGAGCGCAGAAGTGGTCCTGCAACT
TTATCCGCCTCCATCCAGTCTATTAATTGTTGCCGGGAAGCTAGAGTAAGTAGTTCGCCAGTTAATAGTT
TGCGCAACGTTGTTGCCATTGCTACAGGCATCGTGGTGTCACGCTCGTCGTTTGGTATGGCTTCATTCAG
CTCCGGTTCCCAACGATCAAGGCGAGTTACATGATCCCCCATGTTGTGCAAAAAAGCGGTTAGCTCCTTC
GGTCCTCCGATCGTTGTCAGAAGTAAGTTGGCCGCAGTGTTATCACTCATGGTTATGGCAGCACTGCATA
ATTCTCTTACTGTCATGCCATCCGTAAGATGCTTTTCTGTGACTGGTGAGTACTCAACCAAGTCATTCTG
AGAATAGTGTATGCGGCGACCGAGTTGCTCTTGCCCGGCGTCAATACGGGATAATACCGCGCCACATAGC
AGAACTTTAAAAGTGCTCATCATTGGAAAACGTTCTTCGGGGCGAAAACTCTCAAGGATCTTACCGCTGT
TGAGATCCAGTTCGATGTAACCCACTCGTGCACCCAACTGATCTTCAGCATCTTTTACTTTCACCAGCGT
TTCTGGGTGAGCAAAAACAGGAAGGCAAAATGCCGCAAAAAAGGGAATAAGGGCGACACGGAAATGTTGA
ATACTCATACTCTTCCTTTTTCAATATTATTGAAGCATTTATCAGGGTTATTGTCTCATGAGCGGATACA
TATTTGAATGTATTTAGAAAAATAAACAAATAGGGGTTCCGCGCACATTTCCCCGAAAAGTG
Features (pLannotate 1.2.2; 15 found; start..end, strand, type, name):
     12..391     +  enhancer       CMV enhancer: human cytomegalovirus immediate early enhancer
    393..670     +  promoter       chicken β-actin promoter: No description available
    671..1687    +  intron         chimeric intron: chimera between introns from chicken β-actin and rabbit β-globin
   1685..1762    +  CDS            HBB (fragment): HBB_LEPEU - Experimental evidence at protein level: Swiss-Prot protein existence level 1. Involved in oxygen transport from the lung to the various peripheral tissues. From Lepus europaeus (European hare).
   1835..1855    +  CDS            FLAG (fragment): FLAG® epitope tag, followed by an enterokinase cleavage site
   1862..3883    +  CDS            NRROS: LRC33_HUMAN - Also known as LRRC33 From Homo sapiens (Human).
   3924..3998    +  CDS            HBB (fragment): HBB_PONPY - Experimental evidence at transcript level: Swiss-Prot protein existence level 2. Involved in oxygen transport from the lung to the various peripheral tissues. From Pongo pygmaeus (Bornean orangutan).
   4069..4124    +  polyA_signal   β-globin poly(A) signal: rabbit β-globin polyadenylation signal (Gil and Proudfoot, 1987)
   4509..4525    -  protein_bind   lac operator: The lac repressor binds to the lac operator to inhibit transcription in E. coli. This inhibition can be relieved by adding lactose or isopropyl-β-D-thiogalactopyranoside (IPTG). lac repressor encoded by lacI
   4533..4563    -  promoter       lac promoter: promoter for the E. coli lac operon
   4578..4599    -  protein_bind   CAP binding site: CAP binding activates transcription in the presence of cAMP. E. coli catabolite activator protein
   4615..4716    -  CDS            lacI (fragment): LACI_ECOLI - Experimental evidence at protein level: Swiss-Prot protein existence level 1. Repressor of the lactose operon. Binds allolactose as an inducer. From Escherichia coli (strain K12).
   4899..5487    -  rep_origin     ori: high-copy-number ColE1/pMB1/pBR322/pUC origin of replication
   5658..6518    -  CDS            AmpR: β-lactamase; bla; confers resistance to ampicillin, carbenicillin, and related antibiotics
   6519..6623    -  promoter       AmpR promoter: bla
