[The description below was written by a language model from this plasmid's Addgene catalogue record and pLannotate feature annotations shown in this document.]
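Description:
plexm-human LRRC33 is a mammalian expression plasmid built on the pLEXm backbone, carrying the human LRRC33 gene (also known as NRROS) for transient expression in cultured cells. The stated purpose names "393T" cells, which presumably means 293T. The sequenced record is about 6.6 kb, consistent with a roughly 4.5 kb backbone plus a roughly 2 kb insert. In bacteria it is maintained through a high-copy ColE1/pUC-type origin and selected with ampicillin via the AmpR β-lactamase gene and its own promoter. No mammalian selectable marker is recorded, so the plasmid is not designed for drug selection of stable lines. Remnants of a lac promoter, operator, CAP site and a lacI fragment are leftovers of the cloning backbone and play no role in expression of the insert.

Expression is driven by a CAG-type arrangement: the human cytomegalovirus immediate-early enhancer, the chicken β-actin promoter and a chimeric chicken β-actin/rabbit β-globin intron, which together give strong constitutive transcription in mammalian cells. Transcripts are terminated by the rabbit β-globin polyadenylation signal. The short HBB fragments annotated on either side of the insert are most likely β-globin exon sequence belonging to this intron and 3′ region rather than separate coding elements. The NRROS open reading frame, cloned between XhoI and AgeI sites, is preceded by a FLAG epitope, matching the recorded N-terminal tag and allowing detection or immunoprecipitation of the protein. The feature table does not annotate a signal peptide upstream of the tag. The associated publication concerns LRRC33 as a milieu molecule for TGF-β in microglia, so the construct serves to produce tagged human LRRC33 for such studies.
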