Addgene plasmid #111600: plexm-human LRRC33
Purpose: Express human LRRC33 in 393T cells
Depositing lab: Timothy Springer. Publication: A Milieu Molecule for TGF-beta Required for Microglia Function in the Nervous System. Qin Y, Garrison BS, Ma W, Wang R, Jiang A, Li J, Mistry M, Bronson RT, Santoro D, Franco C, Robinton DA, Stevens B, Rossi DJ, Lu C, Springer TA. Cell. 2018 Jun 28;174(1):156-171.e16. doi: 10.1016/j.cell.2018.05.027. Epub 2018 Jun 14. PubMed 29909984.
Backbone
  Vector backbone: plexm
  Backbone size w/o insert (bp): 4500
  Total vector size (bp): 6500
  Vector type: Mammalian Expression
  Selectable markers: N/A
Growth in bacteria
  Bacterial resistance: Ampicillin, 100 μg/mL
  Growth temperature: 37°C
  Growth strain: DH5alpha
  Copy number: High Copy
Gene/Insert
  Gene/Insert name: LRRC33 (alt name: NRROS)
  Species: H. sapiens (human)
  Insert size (bp): 2000
  Entrez Gene: NRROS (a.k.a. ELLP3030, GARPL1, LRRC33, UNQ3030)
  Tag / fusion protein: FLAG (N terminal on insert)
  Cloning method: Restriction Enzyme; 5′ cloning site XhoI (unknown if destroyed); 3′ cloning site AgeI (unknown if destroyed)
  Sequencing primers: 5′ tggaggaacagaagcggaacag; 3′ tcagtaaacggaggaccagtggca
Terms and licenses: Academic/Nonprofit Terms; Industry Terms: Not Available to Industry
Depositor comments: The PlexM plasmid was kindly provided by Dr. Radu Aricescu, University of Oxford
How to cite: plexm-human LRRC33 was a gift from Timothy Springer (Addgene plasmid # 111600 ; http://n2t.net/addgene:111600 ; RRID:Addgene_111600)
