>Addgene plasmid #111600 | plexm-human LRRC33 | depositor partial sequence | sequence record 209657 | human LRRC33
TGGAGGAACAGAAGCGGAACAGCCACAGCAGCCTCCCAAGGAGTCTGCAAGTTGGTGGGTGGAGCCGCTG
ACTGCCGAGGGCAGAGCCTCGCTTCGGTGCCCAGCAGCCTCCCGCCCCACGCCCGGATGCTCACCCTGGA
TGCCAACCCTCTCAAGACCCTGTGGAATCACTCCCTCCAGCCTTACCCTCTCCTGGAGAGCCTCAGCCTG
CACAGCTGCCACCTGGAGCGCATCAGCCGCGGCGCCTTCCAGGAGCAAGGTCACCTGCGCAGCCTGGTAC
TGGGGGACAACTGCCTCTCAGAGAACTACGAAGAGACGGCAGCCGCCCTCCACGCCCTGCCGGGCCTGCG
GAGGCTGGACTTGTCAGGAAACGCCCTGACGGAGGACATGGCAGCGCTCATGCTCCAGAACCTCTCCTCG
CTGCGGTCCGTGTCCCTGGCGGGGAACACCATCATGCGGCTGGACGACTCCGTCTTCGAGGGCCTGGAGC
GTCTCCGGGAGCTGGATCTGCAGAGGAACTACATCTTCGAGATCGAGGGCGGCGCTTTCGACGGCCTGGC
TGAGCTGAGGCACCTCAACCTGGCCTTCAACAACCTCCCCTGCATCGTGGACTTCGGGCTCACGCGGCTG
CGGGTCCTCAACGTCAGCTACAACGTCCTGGAGTGGTTCCTCGCGACCGGGGGAGAGGCTGCCTTCGAGC
TGGAGACGCTGGACCTGTCTCACAACCAGCTGCTGTTCTTCCCGCTGCTGCCCCAGTACAGCAAGTTGCG
GACCCTCCTGCTGCGCGACAACAACATGGGCTTCTACCGGGACCTGTACAACACCTCGTCGCCGAGGGAG
ATGGTGGCCCAGTTCCTCCTCGTGGACGGCAACGTGACCAACATCACCACCGTCAGCCTCTGGGAAGAAT
TCTCCTCCAGCGACCTCGCAGATCTCCGCTTCCTGGACATGAGCCAGAACCAGTTCCAGTACCTGCCAGA
CGGCTTCCTGAGGAAAATGCCTTCCCTCTCCCACCTGAACCTCCACCAGAATTGCCTGATGACGCTTCAC
ATTCGGGAGCACGAGCCCCCCGGAGCGCTCACCGAGCTGGACCTGAGCCACAACCAGCTGTCGGAGCTGC
ACCTGGCTCCGGGGCTGGCCAGCTGCCTGGGCAGCCTGCGCTTGTTCAACCTGAGCTCCAACCAGCTCCT
GGGCGTCCCCCCTGGCCTCTTCGCCAATGCTAGGAACATCACTACACTTGACATGAGCCACAATCAGATC
TCACTTTGTCCCCTGCCAGCTGCCTCGGACCGGGTGGGCCCCCCTAGCTGTGTGGATTTCAGGAATATGG
CATCTTTAAGGAGCCTGTCTCTGGAGGGCTGTGGCCTGGGGGCATTGCCAGACTGCCCATTCCAAGGGAC
CTCCCTGACCTACTTAGACCTCTCAAGCAACTGGGGGGTTCTGAATGGGAGCCTCGCCCCACTCCAGGAT
GTTGCCCCCATGTTACAGGTCCTGTCTCTCAGGAACATGGGCCTCCACTCCAGCTTTATGGCGTTGGACT
TCTCTGGGTTTGGGAATCTCAGGGACTTAGATCTGTCGGGGAATTGCTTGACCACCTTCCCAAGGTTTGG
GGGCAGCCTGGCCCTGGAGACCCTGGATCTCCGTAGAAACTCGCTCACAGCCCTTCCCCAGAAGGCTGTG
TCTGAGCAGCTCTCGAGAGGTCTGCGGACCATCTACCTCAGTCAGAATCCATATGACTGCTGTGGGGTGG
ATGGCTGGGGGGCCCTGCAGCATGGGCAGACGGTGGCCGACTGGGCCATGGTCACCTGCAACCTCTCCTC
CAAGATCATCCGCGTGACGGAGCTGCCCGGAGGTGTGCCTCGGGACTGCAAGTGGGAGCGGCTGGACCTG
GGCCTGCTCTACCTCGTGCTCATCCTCCCCAGCTGCCTCACCCTGCTGGTGGCCTGCACTGTCATCGTCC
TCACTTTTAAGAAGCCTCTGCTTCAGGTCATCAAGAGCCGCTGCCACTGGTCCTCCGTTTACTGA
